Addgene plasmid #29429: Venus Cam KII alpha mutant T286D
Depositing lab: Steven Vogel. Depositing organization: National Institute on Alcohol Abuse & Alcoholism (NIAAA). Publication: Structural rearrangement of CaMKIIalpha catalytic domains encodes activation. Thaler C, Koushik SV, Puhl HL, Blank PS, Vogel SS. Proc Natl Acad Sci U S A. 2009 Apr 14. 106(15):6369-74. 10.1073/pnas.0901913106 PubMed 19339497.
Backbone
  Vector backbone: pEGFP C1
  Backbone size w/o insert (bp): 3984
  Vector type: Mammalian Expression
  Selectable markers: Neomycin (select with G418)
Growth in bacteria
  Bacterial resistance: Kanamycin, 50 μg/mL
  Growth temperature: 37°C
  Growth strain: DH5alpha
  Copy number: High Copy
Gene/Insert
  Gene/Insert name: Venus CAM KII Alpha (alt name: V-Cam)
  Species: M. musculus (mouse)
  Insert size (bp): 1437
  Mutation: T286D mutation in CamKIIa sequence
  GenBank ID: NM_171825
  Tag / fusion protein: Venus (N terminal on insert)
  Cloning method: Restriction Enzyme; 5′ cloning site Sal 1 (not destroyed); 3′ cloning site Bam HI (not destroyed)
  Sequencing primers: 5′ CCAAAATCAACGGGACTTTCC; 3′ CAGGTTCAGGGGGAGGTGTGG
Terms and licenses: Academic/Nonprofit Terms; Industry Terms: Not Available to Industry
How to cite: Venus Cam KII alpha mutant T286D was a gift from Steven Vogel (Addgene plasmid # 29429 ; http://n2t.net/addgene:29429 ; RRID:Addgene_29429)
