[The description below was written by a language model from this plasmid's Addgene catalogue record.]
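Description:
Venus Cam KII alpha mutant T286D is a mammalian expression plasmid built on the pEGFP-C1 backbone, in which the fluorescent protein position is occupied by Venus, a yellow GFP variant, fused to the N terminus of mouse calcium/calmodulin-dependent protein kinase II alpha (CaMKIIα). The roughly 1.4 kb kinase coding sequence was inserted between SalI and BamHI sites, both of which remain intact. It is maintained in E. coli as a high-copy plasmid under kanamycin selection, and the same backbone provides neomycin resistance so that transfected mammalian cells can be selected with G418. The record does not list the promoter or other regulatory elements. pEGFP-C1-type vectors normally drive the fusion from the CMV immediate-early promoter with an SV40 polyadenylation signal, but no feature table is available here to confirm this.

The defining feature of the insert is the T286D substitution in CaMKIIα. Threonine 286 is the autophosphorylation site that gives the kinase calcium/calmodulin-independent (autonomous) activity, and replacing it with aspartate is a standard phosphomimetic change used to model the activated, autophosphorylated state. Because CaMKIIα assembles into multisubunit holoenzymes, tagging each subunit with Venus places fluorophores close enough for energy transfer between them. This allows the arrangement of the catalytic domains to be followed optically in living cells. The associated publication concerns structural rearrangement of CaMKIIα catalytic domains upon activation, so this mutant most likely serves for comparison with the wild-type Venus-tagged kinase in fluorescence imaging studies of holoenzyme conformation.
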