>Addgene plasmid #29429 | Venus Cam KII alpha mutant T286D | addgene partial sequence | sequence record 35005 | 29429 with SV40pA-R (5' GAAATTTGTGATGCTATTGC 3')
AAGTTAACAACAACAATTGCATTCATTTTATGTTTCAGGTTCAGGGGGAGGTGTGGGAGGTTTTTTAAAG
CAAGTAAAACCTCTACAAATGTGGTATGGCTGATTATGATCAGTTATCTAGATCCGGTGGATCCTTCAAT
GCGGCAGGACGGAGGGCGCCCCAGATCTGTGGAAGTGGACGATCTGCCATTTGCCGTCCCTGCGGTGCCA
GACGCGGGTCTCCTCTGACTGGGCCGTGCGGGGTATGCCGCCTGCATCCAGGTACTGAGTGATGCGGATA
TAGGCGATGCAGGCTGACTCGTCACCCATCAGGTGGATGTGAGGGTTCAGGATGGTGGTGTGCACGGGCT
TGCTGTTCCGGGACCACAAGTTTTCAAAATAGAATCGATGAAAGTCCAGGCCCTCCACCAGGTTCCCCAG
GGCCTCTGGTTCAAAGGCTGTCATTCCAGGGTCGCACATCTTCGTGTAGGACTCAAAGTCTCCATTGCTT
ATGGCTTCGATCAGCTGCTCTGTCACTTTGATAATTTCCTGTTTGCGCACTTTGGTGTCTTCGTCCTCAA
TGGTGGTGTTGGTGCTCTCAGAAGATTCCTTCACACCATCGTTCTTCTTGTTTCCTCCGCTCTTCCCTCC
GGAGAAGTTCCTGGTGGCCAGCATAGTGGTGAGGATGGCTCCCTTCAGTTTCCTCCTGGCATTGAACTTC
TTCAGGCAGTCCACGTCCTCCTGTCTGTGCATGCAGGAGGC
