>Addgene plasmid #29429 | Venus Cam KII alpha mutant T286D | addgene partial sequence | sequence record 35006 | 29429 with EGFP-C
GGAGAGCTGTACAGTCCGGACTCAGATCTCGAGCTCAAGCTTCGAATTCTGCAGTCGACGCTACCATCAC
CTGCACCCGATTCACAGAAGAGTACCAGCTCTTTGAGGAACTGGGAAAGGGAGCCTTCTCTGTGGTGCGC
AGGTGTGTGAAGGTGCTGGCTGGTCAGGAGTATGCTGCCAAGATTATCAACACCAAGAAGCTTTCAGCCA
GAGATCACCAGAAGCTGGAGCGTGAGGCCCGCATCTGCCGCTTGTTGAAGCACCCCAATATCGTCCGACT
CCATGACAGCATCTCCGAGGAGGGGCACCACTACCTTATCTTCGATCTGGTTACTGGTGGGGAACTGTTT
GAAGACATTGTGGCCCGGGAGTATTACAGTGAAGCTGATGCCAGCCACTGTATCCAGCAGATCTTGGAGG
CTGTGCTACACTGTCACCAGATGGGGGTGGTGCATCGTGACCTGAAGCCTGAGAATCTGTTGCTGGCCTC
GAAGCTCAAGGGCGCTGCTGTGAAGCTGGCAGACTTTGGCCTGGCCATAGAGGTGGAGGGGGAGCAGCAG
GCATGGTTTGGGTTCGCAGGGACACCTGGATACCTCTCCCCAGAAGTGCTGAGGAAGGACCCGTACGGGA
AGCCCGTGGACCTGTGGGCCTGTGGCGTCATCCTGTATATCTTGCTGGTTGGGTATCCCCCGTTCTGGGA
TGAAGACCAGCATCGCCTGTACCAGCAGATCAAAGCTGGTGCCTATGATTTCCCATCACCAGAATGGGAC
ACCGTCACCCCAGAAGCCAAGGATCTGATCAATAAGATGCTGACCATCAACCCATCCAAACGCATCACGG
CC
